>Addgene plasmid #52394 | pLXSN16E6E7 | addgene full sequence | sequence record 371138 | Addgene NGS Result
GAATTGCTAGCAATTGCTAGCAATTGCTAGCAATTCATACCAGATCACCGAAAACTGTCCTCCAAATGTG
TCCCCCTCACACTCCCAAATTCGCGGGCTTCTGCCTCTTAGACCACTCTACCCTATTCCCCACACTCACC
GGAGCCAAAGCCGCGGCCCTTCCGTTTCTTTGCTTTTGAAAGACCCCACCCGTAGGTGGCAAGCTAGCTT
AAGTAACGCCACTTTGCAAGGCATGGAAAAATACATAACTGAGAATAGAAAAGTTCAGATCAAGGTCAGG
AACAAAGAAACAGCTGAATACCAAACAGGATATCTGTGGTAAGCGGTTCCTGCCCCGGCTCAGGGCCAAG
AACAGATGAGACAGCTGAGTGATGGGCCAAACAGGATATCTGTGGTAAGCAGTTCCTGCCCCGGCTCGGG
GCCAAGAACAGATGGTCCCCAGATGCGGTCCAGCCCTCAGCAGTTTCTAGTGAATCATCAGATGTTTCCA
GGGTGCCCCAAGGACCTGAAAATGACCCTGTACCTTATTTGAACTAACCAATCAGTTCGCTTCTCGCTTC
TGTTCGCGCGCTTCCGCTCTCCGAGCTCAATAAAAGAGCCCACAACCCCTCACTCGGCGCGCCAGTCTTC
CGATAGACTGCGTCGCCCGGGTACCCGTATTCCCAATAAAGCCTCTTGCTGTTTGCATCCGAATCGTGGT
CTCGCTGTTCCTTGGGAGGGTCTCCTCTGAGTGATTGACTACCCACGACGGGGGTCTTTCATTTGGGGGC
TCGTCCGGGATTTGGAGACCCCTGCCCAGGGACCACCGACCCACCACCGGGAGGTAAGCTGGCCAGCAAC
TTATCTGTGTCTGTCCGATTGTCTAGTGTCTATGTTTGATGTTATGCGCCTGCGTCTGTACTAGTTAGCT
AACTAGCTCTGTATCTGGCGGACCCGTGGTGGAACTGACGAGTTCTGAACACCCGGCCGCAACCCTGGGA
GACGTCCCAGGGACTTTGGGGGCCGTTTTTGTGGCCCGACCTGAGGAAGGGAGTCGATGTGGAATCCGAC
CCCGTCAGGATATGTGGTTCTGGTAGGAGACGAGAACCTAAAACAGTTCCCGCCTCCGTCTGAATTTTTG
CTTTCGGTTTGGAACCGAAGCCGCGCGTCTTGTCTGCTGCAGCGCTGCAGCATCGTTCTGTGTTGTCTCT
GTCTGACTGTGTTTCTGTATTTGTCTGAAAATTAGGGCCAGACTGTTACCACTCCCTTAAGTTTGACCTT
AGGTCACTGGAAAGATGTCGAGCGGATCGCTCACAACCAGTCGGTAGATGTCAAGAAGAGACGTTGGGTT
ACCTTCTGCTCTGCAGAATGGCCAACCTTTAACGTCGGATGGCCGCGAGACGGCACCTTTAACCGAGACC
TCATCACCCAGGTTAAGATCAAGGTCTTTTCACCTGGCCCGCATGGACACCCAGACCAGGTCCCCTACAT
CGTGACCTGGGAAGCCTTGGCTTTTGACCCCCCTCCCTGGGTCAAGCCCTTTGTACACCCTAAGCCTCCG
CCTCCTCTTCCTCCATCCGCCCCGTCTCTCCCCCTTGAACCTCCTCGTTCGACCCCGCCTCGATCCTCCC
TTTATCCAGCCCTCACTCCTTCTCTAGGCGCCGGAATTCGAGCTCGGTACCCCCGGTTAGTATAAAAGCA
GACATTTT
[474 nt withheld, positions 1689-2162]
TAATCATGCATGGAGATACACCTACATTGCATGAATATATGTTAGATTTGCAACCAGAGACAACTGATCT
CTACTGTTATGAGCAATTAAATGACAGCTCAGAGGAGGAGGATGAAATAGATGGTCCAGCTGGACAAGCA
GAACCGGACAGAGCCCATTACAATATTGTAACCTTTTGTTGCAAGTGTGACTCTACGCTTCGGTTGTGCG
TACAAAGCACACACGTAGACATTCGTACTTTGGAAGACCTGTTAATGGGCACACTAGGAATTGTGTGCCC
CATCTGTTCTCAGAAACCATAATCTACCATGGCTGATCCTGCAGGCATGCAAGCTGGGGATCCGGCTGTG
GAATGTGTGTCAGTTAGGGTGTGGAAAGTCCCCAGGCTCCCCAGCAGGCAGAAGTATGCAAAGCATGCAT
CTCAATTAGTCAGCAACCAGGTGTGGAAAGTCCCCAGGCTCCCCAGCAGGCAGAAGTATGCAAAGCATGC
ATCTCAATTAGTCAGCAACCATAGTCCCGCCCCTAACTCCGCCCATCCCGCCCCTAACTCCGCCCAGTTC
CGCCCATTCTCCGCCCCATGGCTGACTAATTTTTTTTATTTATGCAGAGGCCGAGGCCGCCTCGGCCTCT
GAGCTATTCCAGAAGTAGTGAGGAGGCTTTTTTGGAGGCCTAGGCTTTTGCAAAAAGCTTGGGCTGCAGG
TCGAGGCGGATCTGATCAAGAGACAGGATGAGGATCGTTTCGCATGATTGAACAAGATGGATTGCACGCA
GGTTCTCCGGCCGCTTGGGTGGAGAGGCTATTCGGCTATGACTGGGCACAACAGACAATCGGCTGCTCTG
ATGCCGCCGTGTTCCGGCTGTCAGCGCAGGGGCGCCCGGTTCTTTTTGTCAAGACCGACCTGTCCGGTGC
CCTGAATGAACTGCAGGACGAGGCAGCGCGGCTATCGTGGCTGGCCACGACGGGCGTTCCTTGCGCAGCT
GTGCTCGACGTTGTCACTGAAGCGGGAAGGGACTGGCTGCTATTGGGCGAAGTGCCGGGGCAGGATCTCC
TGTCATCTCACCTTGCTCCTGCCGAGAAAGTATCCATCATGGCTGATGCAATGCGGCGGCTGCATACGCT
TGATCCGGCTACCTGCCCATTCGACCACCAAGCGAAACATCGCATCGAGCGAGCACGTACTCGGATGGAA
GCCGGTCTTGTCGATCAGGATGATCTGGACGAAGAGCATCAGGGGCTCGCGCCAGCCGAACTGTTCGCCA
GGCTCAAGGCGCGCATGCCCGACGGCGAGGATCTCGTCGTGACCCATGGCGATGCCTGCTTGCCGAATAT
CATGGTGGAAAATGGCCGCTTTTCTGGATTCATCGACTGTGGCCGGCTGGGTGTGGCGGACCGCTATCAG
GACATAGCGTTGGCTACCCGTGATATTGCTGAAGAGCTTGGCGGCGAATGGGCTGACCGCTTCCTCGTGC
TTTACGGTATCGCCGCTCCCGATTCGCAGCGCATCGCCTTCTATCGCCTTCTTGACGAGTTCTTCTGAGC
GGGACTCTGGGGTTCGAAATGACCGACCAAGCGACGCCCAACCTGCCATCACGAGATTTCGATTCCACCG
CCGCCTTCTATGAAAGGTTGGGCTTCGGAATCGTTTTCCGGGACGCCGGCTGGATGATCCTCCAGCGCGG
GGATCTCATGCTGGAGTTCTTCGCCCACCCCAACACGAGCCATAGATAAAATAAAAGATTTTATTTAGTC
TCCAGAAAAAGGGGGGAATGAAAGACCCCACCTGTAGGTTTGGCAAGCTAGCTTAAGTAACGCCATTTTG
CAAGGCATGGAAAAATACATAACTGAGAATAGAGAAGTTCAGATCAAGGTCAGGAACAGATGGAACAGCT
GAATATGGGCCAAACAGGATATCTGTGGTAAGCAGTTCCTGCCCCGGCTCAGGGCCAAGAACAGATGGAA
CAGCTGAATATGGGCCAAACAGGATATCTGTGGTAAGCAGTTCCTGCCCCGGCTCAGGGCCAAGAACAGA
TGGTCCCCAGATGCGGTCCAGCCCTCAGCAGTTTCTAGAGAACCATCAGATGTTTCCAGGGTGCCCCAAG
GACCTGAAATGACCCTGTGCCTTATTTGAACTAACCAATCAGTTCGCTTCTCGCTTCTGTTCGCGCGCTT
CTGCTCCCCGAGCTCAATAAAAGAGCCCACAACCCCTCACTCGGGGCGCCAGTCCTCCGATTGACTGAGT
CGCCCGGGTACCCGTGTATCCAATAAACCCTCTTGCAGTTGCATCCGACTTGTGGTCTCGCTGTTCCTTG
GGAGGGTCTCCTCTGAGTGATTGACTACCCGTCAGCGGGGGTCTTTCATTTGGGGGCTCGTCCGGGATCG
GGAGACCCCTGCCCAGGGACCACCGACCCACCACCGGGAGGTAAGCTGGCTGCCTCGCGCGTTTCGGTGA
TGACGGTGAAAACCTCTGACACATGCAGCTCCCGGAGACGGTCACAGCTTGTCTGTAAGCGGATGCCGGG
AGCAGACAAGCCCGTCAGGGCGCGTCAGCGGGTGTTGGCGGGTGTCGGGGCGCAGCCATGACCCAGTCAC
GTAGCGATAGCGGAGTGTATACTGGCTTAACTATGCGGCATCAGAGCAGATTGTACTGAGAGTGCACCAT
ATGCGGTGTGAAATACCGCACAGATGCGTAAGGAGAAAATACCGCATCAGGCGCTCTTCCGCTTCCTCGC
TCACTGACTCGCTGCGCTCGGTCGTTCGGCTGCGGCGAGCGGTATCAGCTCACTCAAAGGCGGTAATACG
GTTATCCACAGAATCAGGGGATAACGCAGGAAAGAACATGTGAGCAAAAGGCCAGCAAAAGGCCAGGAAC
CGTAAAAAGGCCGCGTTGCTGGCGTTTTTCCATAGGCTCCGCCCCCCTGACGAGCATCACAAAAATCGAC
GCTCAAGTCAGAGGTGGCGAAACCCGACAGGACTATAAAGATACCAGGCGTTTCCCCCTGGAAGCTCCCT
CGTGCGCTCTCCTGTTCCGACCCTGCCGCTTACCGGATACCTGTCCGCCTTTCTCCCTTCGGGAAGCGTG
GCGCTTTCTCATAGCTCACGCTGTAGGTATCTCAGTTCGGTGTAGGTCGTTCGCTCCAAGCTGGGCTGTG
TGCACGAACCCCCCGTTCAGCCCGACCGCTGCGCCTTATCCGGTAACTATCGTCTTGAGTCCAACCCGGT
AAGACACGACTTATCGCCACTGGCAGCAGCCACTGGTAACAGGATTAGCAGAGCGAGGTATGTAGGCGGT
GCTACAGAGTTCTTGAAGTGGTGGCCTAACTACGGCTACACTAGAAGGACAGTATTTGGTATCTGCGCTC
TGCTGAAGCCAGTTACCTTCGGAAAAAGAGTTGGTAGCTCTTGATCCGGCAAACAAACCACCGCTGGTAG
CGGTGGTTTTTTTGTTTGCAAGCAGCAGATTACGCGCAGAAAAAAAGGATCTCAAGAAGATCCTTTGATC
TTTTCTACGGGGTCTGACGCTCAGTGGAACGAAAACTCACGTTAAGGGATTTTGGTCATGAGATTATCAA
AAAGGATCTTCACCTAGATCCTTTTAAATTAAAAATGAAGTTTTAAATCAATCTAAAGTATATATGAGTA
AACTTGGTCTGACAGTTACCAATGCTTAATCAGTGAGGCACCTATCTCAGCGATCTGTCTATTTCGTTCA
TCCATAGTTGCCTGACTCCCCGTCGTGTAGATAACTACGATACGGGAGGGCTTACCATCTGGCCCCAGTG
CTGCAATGATACCGCGAGACCCACGCTCACCGGCTCCAGATTTATCAGCAATAAACCAGCCAGCCGGAAG
GGCCGAGCGCAGAAGTGGTCCTGCAACTTTATCCGCCTCCATCCAGTCTATTAATTGTTGCCGGGAAGCT
AGAGTAAGTAGTTCGCCAGTTAATAGTTTGCGCAACGTTGTTGCCATTGCTGCAGGCATCGTGGTGTCAC
GCTCGTCGTTTGGTATGGCTTCATTCAGCTCCGGTTCCCAACGATCAAGGCGAGTTACATGATCCCCCAT
GTTGTGCAAAAAAGCGGTTAGCTCCTTCGGTCCTCCGATCGTTGTCAGAAGTAAGTTGGCCGCAGTGTTA
TCACTCATGGTTATGGCAGCACTGCATAATTCTCTTACTGTCATGCCATCCGTAAGATGCTTTTCTGTGA
CTGGTGAGTACTCAACCAAGTCATTCTGAGAATAGTGTATGCGGCGACCGAGTTGCTCTTGCCCGGCGTC
AACACGGGATAATACCGCGCCACATAGCAGAACTTTAAAAGTGCTCATCATTGGAAAACGTTCTTCGGGG
CGAAAACTCTCAAGGATCTTACCGCTGTTGAGATCCAGTTCGATGTAACCCACTCGTGCACCCAACTGAT
CTTCAGCATCTTTTACTTTCACCAGCGTTTCTGGGTGAGCAAAAACAGGAAGGCAAAATGCCGCAAAAAA
GGGAATAAGGGCGACACGGAAATGTTGAATACTCATACTCTTCCTTTTTCAATATTATTGAAGCATTTAT
CAGGGTTATTGTCTCATGAGCGGATACATATTTGAATGTATTTAGAAAAATAAACAAATAGGGGTTCCGC
GCACATTTCCCCGAAAAGTGCCACCTGACGTCTAAGAAACCATTATTATCATGACATTAACCTATAAAAA
TAGGCGTATCACGAGGCCCTTTCGTCTTCAA
Features (pLannotate 1.2.2; 19 found; start..end, strand, type, name):
    177..284     +  LTR            3' LTR (ΔU3) (fragment): self-inactivating 3' long terminal repeat (LTR) from Moloney murine leukemia virus
    301..358     +  LTR            LTR (fragment): long terminal repeat from Moloney murine leukemia virus
    372..435     +  LTR            LTR (fragment): long terminal repeat from Moloney murine leukemia virus
    588..763     +  LTR            5' LTR (truncated): truncated long terminal repeat from Moloney murine sarcoma virus
    885..1159    +  misc_feature   MESV Ψ (fragment): packaging signal of murine embryonic stem cell virus
   1226..1642    +  CDS            gag (truncated): truncated Moloney murine leukemia virus (MMLV) gag gene lacking the start codon
   1644..1662    +  misc_feature   MCS (fragment): pUC18/19 multiple cloning site
   1689..2162    +  CDS            E6 (sequence withheld): VE6_HPV16 - Experimental evidence at protein level: Swiss-Prot protein existence level 1. Plays a major role in the induction and maintenance of cellular transformation. Acts mainly as an oncoprotein by stimulating the destruction of many host cell key regulatory proteins. E6 associates with host UBE3A/E6-AP ubiquitin-protein ligase, and inactivates tumor suppressors TP53 and TP73 by targeting them to the 26S proteasome for degradation. In turn, DNA damage and chromosomal instabilities increase and lead to cell proliferation and cancer development. The complex E6/E6AP targets several other sub
   2168..2461    +  CDS            E7: VE7_HPV16 - Experimental evidence at protein level: Swiss-Prot protein existence level 1. Plays a role in viral genome replication by driving entry of quiescent cells into the cell cycle. Stimulation of progression from G1 to S phase allows the virus to efficiently use the cellular DNA replicating machinery to achieve viral genome replication. E7 protein has both transforming and trans-activating activities. Induces the disassembly of the E2F1 transcription factor from RB1, with subsequent transcriptional activation of E2F1-regulated S-phase genes. Interferes with host histone deacetylation me
   2480..2497    +  misc_feature   MCS (fragment): pUC18/19 multiple cloning site
   2517..2846    +  promoter       SV40 promoter: SV40 enhancer and early promoter
   2906..3697    +  CDS            neo: KKA2_KLEPN - Also known as kan, nptII. Experimental evidence at protein level: Swiss-Prot protein existence level 1. Resistance to kanamycin, neomycin, paromomycin, ribostamycin, butirosin and gentamicin B. From Klebsiella pneumoniae.
   3721..3873    +  CDS            ble (fragment): BLE_KLEPN - Experimental evidence at protein level: Swiss-Prot protein existence level 1. Binding protein with a strong affinity to the bleomycin family of antibiotics. Binds to CL990; an antimitotic-antibiotic compound. From Klebsiella pneumoniae.
   3929..4522    +  LTR            LTR: long terminal repeat from Moloney murine leukemia virus
   4591..4631    +  CDS            rop (fragment): Rop protein, which maintains plasmids at low copy number; rop
   4733..4873    +  misc_feature   bom: basis of mobility region from pBR322
   5059..5647    -  rep_origin     ori: high-copy-number ColE1/pMB1/pBR322/pUC origin of replication
   5818..6678    -  CDS            AmpR: β-lactamase; bla; confers resistance to ampicillin, carbenicillin, and related antibiotics
   6679..6783    -  promoter       AmpR promoter: bla
