[The description below was written by a language model from this plasmid's Addgene catalogue record and pLannotate feature annotations shown in this document.]
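Description:
pLXSN16E6E7 is a gammaretroviral expression vector built on the pLXSN backbone and used to generate recombinant amphotropic retrovirus that transfers the human papillomavirus type 16 E6 and E7 oncogenes into mammalian cells. It is propagated in E. coli through a ColE1/pBR322-type origin with the adjacent bom region and only a fragment of rop, and it is selected with ampicillin through the β-lactamase gene. The catalogue lists it as low copy. The recorded total size is about 6.7 kb, whereas the sequenced record behind the feature table is 6,883 nt.

The proviral cassette follows the L-X-S-N layout. A 5′ long terminal repeat, annotated as Moloney murine sarcoma/leukemia virus-derived fragments, is followed by a Ψ packaging signal that extends into a truncated gag lacking its start codon. This arrangement supports efficient encapsidation of the genomic RNA without expressing Gag. The roughly 770 bp HPV16 insert sits between retained EcoRI and BamHI sites and carries the E6 and E7 open reading frames in their native tandem arrangement. No separate promoter is annotated upstream of the insert, so it is presumably transcribed from the 5′ LTR. Downstream, an internal SV40 enhancer/early promoter drives the neomycin phosphotransferase gene for G418 selection of transduced cells, followed by a residual ble fragment and a full Moloney murine leukemia virus 3′ LTR.

The vector carries no functional gag, pol or env, so virus must be produced in a packaging cell line that supplies these in trans. E6 promotes degradation of p53, and E7 releases E2F from RB1. Stable co-expression of the two proteins is associated with studies of the immortalization of human epithelial cells and of HPV-driven transformation.
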