Addgene plasmid #52394: pLXSN16E6E7
Purpose: The plasmid, pLXSN16E6E7, is used to produce amphotropic recombinant retrovirus providing efficient gene transfers and expression of the HPV16 E6 and E7 genes.
Depositing lab: Denise Galloway. Depositing organization: Fred Hutchinson Cancer Center. Publication: The E7 gene of human papillomavirus type 16 is sufficient for immortalization of human epithelial cells. Halbert CL, Demers GW, Galloway DA. J Virol. 1991 Jan;65(1):473-8. PubMed 1845902.
Backbone
  Vector backbone: pLXSN
  Backbone size w/o insert (bp): 5874
  Total vector size (bp): 6700
  Vector type: Retroviral
  Selectable markers: Neomycin (select with G418)
Growth in bacteria
  Bacterial resistance: Ampicillin, 100 μg/mL
  Growth temperature: 37°C
  Growth strain: Stbl3
  Copy number: Low Copy
Gene/Insert
  Gene/Insert name: HPV16 E6E7
  Insert size (bp): 770
  GenBank ID: NP_041325.1 NP_041326.1
  Cloning method: Restriction Enzyme; 5′ cloning site EcoRI, (not destroyed); 3′ cloning site BamHI (not destroyed)
  Sequencing primers: 5′ pLXSNF; 3′ pLXSNR
Terms and licenses: Academic/Nonprofit Terms; Industry Terms: Not Available to Industry
How to cite: pLXSN16E6E7 was a gift from Denise Galloway (Addgene plasmid # 52394 ; http://n2t.net/addgene:52394 ; RRID:Addgene_52394)
