>Addgene plasmid #52394 | pLXSN16E6E7 | addgene partial sequence | sequence record 86057 | pLXSN5 5'-CCCTTGAACCTCCTCGTTCGACC-3'
CCCTCACTCCTTCTCTAGGCGCCGGAATTCGAGCTCGGTACCCCCGGTTAGTATAAAAGCAGACATTTT
[474 nt withheld, positions 70-543]
TAATCATGCATGGAGATACACCTACATTGCATGAATATATGTTAGATTTGCAACCAGAGACAACTGATCT
CTACTGTTATGAGCAATTAAATGACAGCTCAGAGGAGGAGGATGAAATAGATGGTCCAGCTGGACAAGCA
GAACCGGACAGAGCCCATTACAATATTGTAACCTTTTGTTGCAAGTGTGACTCTACGCTTCGGTTGTGCG
TACAAAGCACACACGTAGACATTCGTACTTTGGAAGACCTGTTAATGGGCACACTAGGAATTGTGTGCCC
CATCTGTTCTCAGAAACCATAATCTACCATGGCTGATCCTGCAGGCATGCAAGCTGGGGATCCGGCTGTG
GAATGTGTGTCAGTTAGGGTGTGGAAAGTCCCCAGGCTCCCCAGCAGGCA
